Addgene plasmid #97353: pBS2ndd
Purpose: Low background cloning vector for conventional or homologous recombination cloning with sticky blunt or TA compatible ends, ampicillin resistant
Depositing lab: Jamorn Somana. Depositing organization: Mahidol University.
Backbone
  Vector backbone: pBluescriptII SK+
  Backbone manufacturer: Stratagene
  Backbone size w/o insert (bp): 2990
  Total vector size (bp): 3446
  Vector type: Bacterial Expression ; cloning
Growth in bacteria
  Bacterial resistance: Ampicillin, 100 μg/mL
  Growth temperature: 37°C
  Growth strain: NEB Stable
  Growth instructions: Growth medium may contain glucose but not beta-D-galactopyranoside such as IPTG or lactose
  Copy number: High Copy
Gene/Insert
  Gene/Insert name: Nucleoid Disruptive Domain (alt name: ndd)
  Species: bacteriophage T4
  Insert size (bp): 456
  Mutation: changed methionine 1 to isoleucine
  GenBank ID: HM137666
  Promoter: E. coli lacZ promoter
  Cloning method: Restriction Enzyme; 5′ cloning site EcoRV (not destroyed); 3′ cloning site EcoRV (not destroyed)
  Sequencing primers: 5′ GCTCTAGAACTAGTGGATC; 3′ CGAGGTCGACGGTATC
Terms and licenses: Academic/Nonprofit Terms; Industry Terms: Not Available to Industry
How to cite: pBS2ndd was a gift from Jamorn Somana (Addgene plasmid # 97353 ; http://n2t.net/addgene:97353 ; RRID:Addgene_97353)
