[The description below was written by a language model from this plasmid's Addgene catalogue record and pLannotate feature annotations shown in this document.]
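Description:
pBS2ndd is a 3,446 bp positive-selection ("low background") cloning vector built on the Stratagene phagemid pBluescriptII SK+. It replicates in E. coli from the high-copy ColE1/pUC-type origin and is selected with ampicillin through the bla (AmpR) gene and its own promoter. The backbone's f1 origin, which allows single-stranded DNA production with helper phage, is also retained.

The insert is the 456 bp ndd gene of bacteriophage T4, placed at the EcoRV site in the middle of the pBluescript multiple cloning site, with both flanking EcoRV sites preserved. Ndd disorganizes the host nucleoid and blocks replication, so it is toxic to E. coli. The first methionine is changed to isoleucine, and the gene sits downstream of the lac promoter, CAP binding site and lac operator. This arrangement suggests that ndd is read as part of the lacZα reading frame rather than from its own start codon, although the record does not say so explicitly. The remaining lacZα fragment lies downstream, and T3 and T7 promoters flank the polylinker.

In use, the ndd stuffer is excised or replaced by a DNA fragment of interest. Under lac-inducing conditions, cells carrying uncut or religated parental vector express the toxic protein and fail to grow, whereas recombinants survive. This reduces the background of empty clones without blue/white screening. It also explains the record's note that the plasmid itself is maintained without lac inducers, with glucose permitted. According to the record, the vector accepts fragments by conventional ligation with sticky, blunt or TA-compatible ends, or by homologous recombination cloning.
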