Features (pLannotate 1.2.2; 14 found; start..end, strand, type, name):
    315..407     +  CDS            lacI (fragment): lac repressor; lacI; The lac repressor binds to the lac operator to inhibit transcription in E. coli. This inhibition can be relieved by adding lactose or isopropyl-β-D-thiogalactopyranoside (IPTG).
    420..441     +  protein_bind   CAP binding site: CAP binding activates transcription in the presence of cAMP. E. coli catabolite activator protein
    456..486     +  promoter       lac promoter: promoter for the E. coli lac operon
    494..510     +  protein_bind   lac operator: The lac repressor binds to the lac operator to inhibit transcription in E. coli. This inhibition can be relieved by adding lactose or isopropyl-β-D-thiogalactopyranoside (IPTG). lac repressor encoded by lacI
    555..573     +  promoter       T3 promoter: promoter for bacteriophage T3 RNA polymerase
    586..645     +  misc_feature   MCS (fragment): pBluescript multiple cloning site
    662..1114    +  CDS            ndd: NDD_BPT4 - Experimental evidence at protein level: Swiss-Prot protein existence level 1. Disorganizes the host nucleoid and inhibits replication, but without host DNA cleavage or degradation. Only the architecture of the nucleoid is affected. May act on the host chromosomal sequences that determine the structure of the nucleoid. Binds to dsDNA but not to ssDNA. From Enterobacteria phage T4 (Bacteriophage T4).
   1137..1178    +  misc_feature   MCS (fragment): pBluescript multiple cloning site
   1187..1205    -  promoter       T7 promoter: promoter for bacteriophage T7 RNA polymerase
   1213..1368    +  CDS            lacZα (fragment): LacZα fragment of β-galactosidase; lacZ fragment
   1373..1801    +  rep_origin     f1 ori (sequence partly withheld): f1 bacteriophage origin of replication; arrow indicates direction of (+) strand synthesis
   1854..1958    +  promoter       AmpR promoter: bla
   1959..2819    +  CDS            AmpR: β-lactamase; bla; confers resistance to ampicillin, carbenicillin, and related antibiotics
   2990..132     +  rep_origin     ori (across the origin): high-copy-number ColE1/pMB1/pBR322/pUC origin of replication
>Addgene plasmid #97353 | pBS2ndd | addgene full sequence | sequence record 190845 | Addgene NGS Result
GGAACAGGAGAGCGCACGAGGGAGCTTCCAGGGGGAAACGCCTGGTATCTTTATAGTCCTGTCGGGTTTC
GCCACCTCTGACTTGAGCGTCGATTTTTGTGATGCTCGTCAGGGGGGCGGAGCCTATGGAAAAACGCCAG
CAACGCGGCCTTTTTACGGTTCCTGGCCTTTTGCTGGCCTTTTGCTCACATGTTCTTTCCTGCGTTATCC
CCTGATTCTGTGGATAACCGTATTACCGCCTTTGAGTGAGCTGATACCGCTCGCCGCAGCCGAACGACCG
AGCGCAGCGAGTCAGTGAGCGAGGAAGCGGAAGAGCGCCCAATACGCAAACCGCCTCTCCCCGCGCGTTG
GCCGATTCATTAATGCAGCTGGCACGACAGGTTTCCCGACTGGAAAGCGGGCAGTGAGCGCAACGCAATT
AATGTGAGTTAGCTCACTCATTAGGCACCCCAGGCTTTACACTTTATGCTTCCGGCTCGTATGTTGTGTG
GAATTGTGAGCGGATAACAATTTCACACAGGAAACAGCTATGACCATGATTACGCCAAGCGCGCAATTAA
CCCTCACTAAAGGGAACAAAAGCTGGAGCTCCACCGCGGTGGCGGCCGCTCTAGAACTAGTGGATCCCCC
GGGCTGCAGGAATTCCAGATCTCATATGGATATCAAATATATGACTGTTACTGATCTGAATGATGCAGGC
GCTACTGTTATTGGTACAATCAAGGGTGGTGAATGGTTTTTAGGAACTCCGCATAAAGATATTTTATCTA
AACCTGGATTTTACTTTTTAGTGAGTAAACTCGGTGGTCCATTTAGTAATCCATGCGTATCTGCACGATT
TTATGTAGGTAATCAGCGTTCTAAGCAAGGATTCAGTGCGGTTTTAAGTCATATTCGTCAACGCCGGTCT
CAACTTGCGCGTACTATTGCAAATAACAATGTTCCATACACAGTGTTTTATCTGCCTGCTTCTAAGATGA
AACCTCTAACGACGGGATTTGGAAAAGGTCAGCTAGCTTTGGCGTTTACTCGTAATCATCATTCTGAGTA
TCAAACACTCGAAGAAATGAACCGTATGTTGGCTGATAACTTTAAATTTGTTTTACAGGCATATTAGATA
TCCACGAGATCTATGGAAGCTTATCGATACCGTCGACCTCGAGGGGGGGCCCGGTACCCAATTCGCCCTA
TAGTGAGTCGTATTACGCGCGCTCACTGGCCGTCGTTTTACAACGTCGTGACTGGGAAAACCCTGGCGTT
ACCCAACTTAATCGCCTTGCAGCACATCCCCCTTTCGCCAGCTGGCGTAATAGCGAAGAGGCCCGCACCG
ATCGCCCTTCCCAACAGTTGCGCAGCCTGAATGGCGAATGGG
[124 nt withheld, positions 1373-1496]
C
[91 nt withheld, positions 1498-1588]
A
[49 nt withheld, positions 1590-1638]
CCTTTGACGTTGGAGTCCACGTTCTTT
[37 nt withheld, positions 1666-1702]
ACCCTATCTCGGTCTATTCTTTTGATTTATAAGGGATTTTGCCGATTTCGGCCTATTGGTTAAAAAATGA
GCTGATTTAACAAAAATTTAACGCGAATTTTAACAAAATATTAACGCTTACAATTTAGGTGGCACTTTTC
GGGGAAATGTGCGCGGAACCCCTATTTGTTTATTTTTCTAAATACATTCAAATATGTATCCGCTCATGAG
ACAATAACCCTGATAAATGCTTCAATAATATTGAAAAAGGAAGAGTATGAGTATTCAACATTTCCGTGTC
GCCCTTATTCCCTTTTTTGCGGCATTTTGCCTTCCTGTTTTTGCTCACCCAGAAACGCTGGTGAAAGTAA
AAGATGCTGAAGATCAGTTGGGTGCACGAGTGGGTTACATCGAACTGGATCTCAACAGCGGTAAGATCCT
TGAGAGTTTTCGCCCCGAAGAACGTTTTCCAATGATGAGCACTTTTAAAGTTCTGCTATGTGGCGCGGTA
TTATCCCGTATTGACGCCGGGCAAGAGCAACTCGGTCGCCGCATACACTATTCTCAGAATGACTTGGTTG
AGTACTCACCAGTCACAGAAAAGCATCTTACGGATGGCATGACAGTAAGAGAATTATGCAGTGCTGCCAT
AACCATGAGTGATAACACTGCGGCCAACTTACTTCTGACAACGATCGGAGGACCGAAGGAGCTAACCGCT
TTTTTGCACAACATGGGGGATCATGTAACTCGCCTTGATCGTTGGGAACCGGAGCTGAATGAAGCCATAC
CAAACGACGAGCGTGACACCACGATGCCTGTAGCAATGGCAACAACGTTGCGCAAACTATTAACTGGCGA
ACTACTTACTCTAGCTTCCCGGCAACAATTAATAGACTGGATGGAGGCGGATAAAGTTGCAGGACCACTT
CTGCGCTCGGCCCTTCCGGCTGGCTGGTTTATTGCTGATAAATCTGGAGCCGGTGAGCGTGGGTCTCGCG
GTATCATTGCAGCACTGGGGCCAGATGGTAAGCCCTCCCGTATCGTAGTTATCTACACGACGGGGAGTCA
GGCAACTATGGATGAACGAAATAGACAGATCGCTGAGATAGGTGCCTCACTGATTAAGCATTGGTAACTG
TCAGACCAAGTTTACTCATATATACTTTAGATTGATTTAAAACTTCATTTTTAATTTAAAAGGATCTAGG
TGAAGATCCTTTTTGATAATCTCATGACCAAAATCCCTTAACGTGAGTTTTCGTTCCACTGAGCGTCAGA
CCCCGTAGAAAAGATCAAAGGATCTTCTTGAGATCCTTTTTTTCTGCGCGTAATCTGCTGCTTGCAAACA
AAAAAACCACCGCTACCAGCGGTGGTTTGTTTGCCGGATCAAGAGCTACCAACTCTTTTTCCGAAGGTAA
CTGGCTTCAGCAGAGCGCAGATACCAAATACTGTTCTTCTAGTGTAGCCGTAGTTAGGCCACCACTTCAA
GAACTCTGTAGCACCGCCTACATACCTCGCTCTGCTAATCCTGTTACCAGTGGCTGCTGCCAGTGGCGAT
AAGTCGTGTCTTACCGGGTTGGACTCAAGACGATAGTTACCGGATAAGGCGCAGCGGTCGGGCTGAACGG
GGGGTTCGTGCACACAGCCCAGCTTGGAGCGAACGACCTACACCGAACTGAGATACCTACAGCGTGAGCT
ATGAGAAAGCGCCACGCTTCCCGAAGGGAGAAAGGCGGACAGGTATCCGGTAAGCGGCAGGGTC
